Addgene plasmid #219096: SFFV-JUN-Brd 129
Purpose: Transcription factor JUN with a specific barcode assigned.
Depositing lab: Filipe Pereira. Depositing organization: Center for Neuroscience and Cell Biology, University of Coimbra. Publication: A combinatorial transcription factor screening platform for immune cell reprogramming. Kurochkin I, Altman AR, Caiado I, Pertiga-Cabral D, Halitzki E, Minaeva M, Zimmermannova O, Henriques-Oliveira L, Klein D, Nair M, Oliveira D, Cajal LR, Knittel R, Feick C, Ringner M, Martin M, Cirovic B, Pires CF, Rosa FF, Sitnicka E, Theis FJ, Pereira CF. Cell Syst. 2026 Jan 21;17(1):101457. doi: 10.1016/j.cels.2025.101457. Epub 2026 Jan 14. PubMed 41539305.
Backbone
  Vector backbone: SFFV-MCS
  Backbone size w/o insert (bp): 6638
  Vector type: Lentiviral
Growth in bacteria
  Bacterial resistance: Ampicillin, 100 μg/mL
  Growth temperature: 37°C
  Growth strain: NEB Stable
  Copy number: High Copy
Gene/Insert
  Gene/Insert name: JUN (alt name: c-JUN)
  Species: H. sapiens (human)
  Insert size (bp): 996
  Entrez Gene: JUN (a.k.a. AP-1, AP1, c-Jun, cJUN, p39)
  Promoter: The spleen focus-forming virus (SFFV) promoter
  Cloning method: Restriction Enzyme; 5′ cloning site Bsp119I (not destroyed); 3′ cloning site BstHI (not destroyed)
Terms and licenses: Academic/Nonprofit Terms; Industry Terms: Not Available to Industry
Depositor comments: Barcode sequence cloned into XbaI restriction site. Design of plasmid is as follows: SFFV-[TF sequence]-WPRE-[Barcode sequence].
How to cite: SFFV-JUN-Brd 129 was a gift from Filipe Pereira (Addgene plasmid # 219096 ; http://n2t.net/addgene:219096 ; RRID:Addgene_219096)
