[The description below was written by a language model from this plasmid's Addgene catalogue record and pLannotate feature annotations shown in this document.]
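Description:
SFFV-JUN-Brd 129 is a third-generation-style, self-inactivating HIV-1 lentiviral transfer plasmid built on the SFFV-MCS backbone, carrying the human transcription factor JUN (c-JUN, an AP-1 component) together with a construct-specific DNA barcode. In bacteria it is maintained as a high-copy plasmid through a ColE1/pUC-type origin and selected with ampicillin via the β-lactamase gene. The backbone also retains pBluescript-derived remnants: an f1 origin, lacZα and lac regulatory fragments, and T7 and T3 promoters. An SV40 origin and SV40 polyadenylation signal lie outside the viral cassette.

The viral genome is transcribed in packaging cells from an RSV promoter fused to a truncated 5' LTR, which makes its production Tat-independent. It contains the Ψ packaging signal with a partial gag region, the Rev response element for nuclear export of the unspliced RNA, and the cPPT/CTS, which aids nuclear import in target cells. The ΔU3 3' LTR inactivates LTR promoter activity after integration, so expression depends on the internal spleen focus-forming virus (SFFV) promoter, a strong promoter widely used in haematopoietic cells. This promoter drives the roughly 1 kb JUN open reading frame, cloned between multiple-cloning-site remnants. A WPRE follows to enhance transcript stability and expression.

According to the depositor, the barcode was inserted at an XbaI site downstream of the WPRE, giving the layout SFFV–TF–WPRE–barcode. The barcode itself is not annotated in the feature table. No mammalian selection marker or fluorescent reporter is annotated. The plasmid belongs to a barcoded transcription factor collection for combinatorial screening in immune cell reprogramming, where the barcode identifies which factor a transduced cell received.
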