Features (pLannotate 1.2.2; 29 found; start..end, strand, type, name):
     94..112     -  promoter       T7 promoter: promoter for bacteriophage T7 RNA polymerase
    120..275     +  CDS            lacZα (fragment): LacZα fragment of β-galactosidase; lacZ fragment
    280..708     +  rep_origin     f1 ori (sequence partly withheld): f1 bacteriophage origin of replication; arrow indicates direction of (+) strand synthesis
    761..865     +  promoter       AmpR promoter: bla
    866..1726    +  CDS            AmpR: β-lactamase; bla; confers resistance to ampicillin, carbenicillin, and related antibiotics
   1897..2485    +  rep_origin     ori: high-copy-number ColE1/pMB1/pBR322/pUC origin of replication
   2668..2760    +  CDS            lacI (fragment): lac repressor; lacI; The lac repressor binds to the lac operator to inhibit transcription in E. coli. This inhibition can be relieved by adding lactose or isopropyl-β-D-thiogalactopyranoside (IPTG).
   2773..2794    +  protein_bind   CAP binding site: CAP binding activates transcription in the presence of cAMP. E. coli catabolite activator protein
   2809..2839    +  promoter       lac promoter: promoter for the E. coli lac operon
   2847..2863    +  protein_bind   lac operator: The lac repressor binds to the lac operator to inhibit transcription in E. coli. This inhibition can be relieved by adding lactose or isopropyl-β-D-thiogalactopyranoside (IPTG). lac repressor encoded by lacI
   2908..2926    +  promoter       T3 promoter: promoter for bacteriophage T3 RNA polymerase
   2954..3180    +  promoter       RSV promoter: Rous sarcoma virus enhancer/promoter
   3181..3361    +  LTR            5' LTR (truncated): truncated 5' long terminal repeat (LTR) from HIV-1
   3408..3533    +  misc_feature   HIV-1 Ψ: packaging signal of human immunodeficiency virus type 1
   3517..3880    +  CDS            HIV-1 gag (fragment): gag protein from human immunodeficiency virus 1; gag
   4026..4259    +  misc_feature   RRE: The Rev response element (RRE) of HIV-1 allows for Rev-dependent mRNA export from the nucleus to the cytoplasm.
   4636..4736    +  CDS            Rev (fragment): human immunodeficiency virus 1 (HIV-1) Rev protein; rev; enhances nuclear export of unspliced and incompletely spliced viral mRNAs
   4755..4872    +  misc_feature   cPPT/CTS: central polypurine tract and central termination sequence of HIV-1
   4906..5307    +  promoter       SFFV promoter: spleen focus-forming virus long terminal repeat (LTR) promoter
   5317..5340    +  misc_feature   MCS (fragment): pBluescript multiple cloning site
   5365..6357    +  CDS            JUN: JUN_HUMAN - Experimental evidence at protein level: Swiss-Prot protein existence level 1. Transcription factor that recognizes and binds to the enhancer heptamer motif 5'-TGA[CG]TCA-3' (PubMed:10995748, PubMed:22083952). Promotes activity of NR5A1 when phosphorylated by HIPK3 leading to increased steroidogenic gene expression upon cAMP signaling pathway stimulation (PubMed:17210646). Involved in activated KRAS-mediated transcriptional activation of USP28 in colorectal cancer (CRC) cells (PubMed:24623306). Binds to the USP28 promoter in colorectal cancer (CRC) cells (PubMed:24623306). From Homo
   6368..6393    +  misc_feature   MCS (fragment): pBluescript multiple cloning site
   6393..6452    +  CDS            S (fragment): HBSAG_WHV6 - Experimental evidence at transcript level: Swiss-Prot protein existence level 2. The middle envelope protein plays an important role in the budding of the virion. It is involved in the induction of budding in a nucleocapsid independent way. In this process the majority of envelope proteins bud to form subviral lipoprotein particles of 22 nm of diameter that do not contain a nucleocapsid (By similarity). From Woodchuck hepatitis B virus (isolate w64/pWS23) (WHV).
   6584..6987    +  misc_feature   WPRE: woodchuck hepatitis virus posttranscriptional regulatory element
   7045..7104    +  CDS            nef (fragment): NEF_HV1Z2 - Experimental evidence at protein level: Swiss-Prot protein existence level 1. Extracellular Nef protein targets CD4(+) T-lymphocytes for apoptosis by interacting with CXCR4 surface receptors. From Human immunodeficiency virus type 1 group M subtype D (isolate Z2/CDC-Z34) (HIV-1).
   7106..7339    +  LTR            3' LTR (ΔU3): self-inactivating 3' long terminal repeat (LTR) from HIV-1
   7411..7532    +  polyA_signal   SV40 poly(A) signal: SV40 polyadenylation signal
   7551..7572    +  rep_origin     SV40 ori (fragment): SV40 origin of replication
   7572..73      +  rep_origin     SV40 ori (across the origin): SV40 origin of replication
>Addgene plasmid #219096 | SFFV-JUN-Brd 129 | addgene full sequence | sequence record 450437 | Addgene NGS Result
ATTTATGCAGAGGCCGAGGCCGCCTCGGCCTCTGAGCTATTCCAGAAGTAGTGAGGAGGCTTTTTTGGAG
GCCTAGGGACGTACCCAATTCGCCCTATAGTGAGTCGTATTACGCGCGCTCACTGGCCGTCGTTTTACAA
CGTCGTGACTGGGAAAACCCTGGCGTTACCCAACTTAATCGCCTTGCAGCACATCCCCCTTTCGCCAGCT
GGCGTAATAGCGAAGAGGCCCGCACCGATCGCCCTTCCCAACAGTTGCGCAGCCTGAATGGCGAATGGG
[124 nt withheld, positions 280-403]
C
[91 nt withheld, positions 405-495]
A
[49 nt withheld, positions 497-545]
CCTTTGACGTTGGAGTCCACGTTCTTT
[37 nt withheld, positions 573-609]
ACCCTATCTCGGTCTATTCTTTTGATTTATAAGGGATTTTGCCGATTTCGGCCTATTGGTTAAAAAATGA
GCTGATTTAACAAAAATTTAACGCGAATTTTAACAAAATATTAACGCTTACAATTTAGGTGGCACTTTTC
GGGGAAATGTGCGCGGAACCCCTATTTGTTTATTTTTCTAAATACATTCAAATATGTATCCGCTCATGAG
ACAATAACCCTGATAAATGCTTCAATAATATTGAAAAAGGAAGAGTATGAGTATTCAACATTTCCGTGTC
GCCCTTATTCCCTTTTTTGCGGCATTTTGCCTTCCTGTTTTTGCTCACCCAGAAACGCTGGTGAAAGTAA
AAGATGCTGAAGATCAGTTGGGTGCACGAGTGGGTTACATCGAACTGGATCTCAACAGCGGTAAGATCCT
TGAGAGTTTTCGCCCCGAAGAACGTTTTCCAATGATGAGCACTTTTAAAGTTCTGCTATGTGGCGCGGTA
TTATCCCGTATTGACGCCGGGCAAGAGCAACTCGGTCGCCGCATACACTATTCTCAGAATGACTTGGTTG
AGTACTCACCAGTCACAGAAAAGCATCTTACGGATGGCATGACAGTAAGAGAATTATGCAGTGCTGCCAT
AACCATGAGTGATAACACTGCGGCCAACTTACTTCTGACAACGATCGGAGGACCGAAGGAGCTAACCGCT
TTTTTGCACAACATGGGGGATCATGTAACTCGCCTTGATCGTTGGGAACCGGAGCTGAATGAAGCCATAC
CAAACGACGAGCGTGACACCACGATGCCTGTAGCAATGGCAACAACGTTGCGCAAACTATTAACTGGCGA
ACTACTTACTCTAGCTTCCCGGCAACAATTAATAGACTGGATGGAGGCGGATAAAGTTGCAGGACCACTT
CTGCGCTCGGCCCTTCCGGCTGGCTGGTTTATTGCTGATAAATCTGGAGCCGGTGAGCGTGGGTCTCGCG
GTATCATTGCAGCACTGGGGCCAGATGGTAAGCCCTCCCGTATCGTAGTTATCTACACGACGGGGAGTCA
GGCAACTATGGATGAACGAAATAGACAGATCGCTGAGATAGGTGCCTCACTGATTAAGCATTGGTAACTG
TCAGACCAAGTTTACTCATATATACTTTAGATTGATTTAAAACTTCATTTTTAATTTAAAAGGATCTAGG
TGAAGATCCTTTTTGATAATCTCATGACCAAAATCCCTTAACGTGAGTTTTCGTTCCACTGAGCGTCAGA
CCCCGTAGAAAAGATCAAAGGATCTTCTTGAGATCCTTTTTTTCTGCGCGTAATCTGCTGCTTGCAAACA
AAAAAACCACCGCTACCAGCGGTGGTTTGTTTGCCGGATCAAGAGCTACCAACTCTTTTTCCGAAGGTAA
CTGGCTTCAGCAGAGCGCAGATACCAAATACTGTTCTTCTAGTGTAGCCGTAGTTAGGCCACCACTTCAA
GAACTCTGTAGCACCGCCTACATACCTCGCTCTGCTAATCCTGTTACCAGTGGCTGCTGCCAGTGGCGAT
AAGTCGTGTCTTACCGGGTTGGACTCAAGACGATAGTTACCGGATAAGGCGCAGCGGTCGGGCTGAACGG
GGGGTTCGTGCACACAGCCCAGCTTGGAGCGAACGACCTACACCGAACTGAGATACCTACAGCGTGAGCT
ATGAGAAAGCGCCACGCTTCCCGAAGGGAGAAAGGCGGACAGGTATCCGGTAAGCGGCAGGGTCGGAACA
GGAGAGCGCACGAGGGAGCTTCCAGGGGGAAACGCCTGGTATCTTTATAGTCCTGTCGGGTTTCGCCACC
TCTGACTTGAGCGTCGATTTTTGTGATGCTCGTCAGGGGGGCGGAGCCTATGGAAAAACGCCAGCAACGC
GGCCTTTTTACGGTTCCTGGCCTTTTGCTGGCCTTTTGCTCACATGTTCTTTCCTGCGTTATCCCCTGAT
TCTGTGGATAACCGTATTACCGCCTTTGAGTGAGCTGATACCGCTCGCCGCAGCCGAACGACCGAGCGCA
GCGAGTCAGTGAGCGAGGAAGCGGAAGAGCGCCCAATACGCAAACCGCCTCTCCCCGCGCGTTGGCCGAT
TCATTAATGCAGCTGGCACGACAGGTTTCCCGACTGGAAAGCGGGCAGTGAGCGCAACGCAATTAATGTG
AGTTAGCTCACTCATTAGGCACCCCAGGCTTTACACTTTATGCTTCCGGCTCGTATGTTGTGTGGAATTG
TGAGCGGATAACAATTTCACACAGGAAACAGCTATGACCATGATTACGCCAAGCGCGCAATTAACCCTCA
CTAAAGGGAACAAAAGCTGGAGCTGCAAGCTTAATGTAGTCTTATGCAATACTCTTGTAGTCTTGCAACA
TGGTAACGATGAGTTAGCAACATGCCTTACAAGGAGAGAAAAAGCACCGTGCATGCCGATTGGTGGAAGT
AAGGTGGTACGATCGTGCCTTATTAGGAAGGCAACAGACGGGTCTGACATGGATTGGACGAACCACTGAA
TTGCCGCATTGCAGAGATATTGTATTTAAGTGCCTAGCTCGATACATAAACGGGTCTCTCTGGTTAGACC
AGATCTGAGCCTGGGAGCTCTCTGGCTAACTAGGGAACCCACTGCTTAAGCCTCAATAAAGCTTGCCTTG
AGTGCTTCAAGTAGTGTGTGCCCGTCTGTTGTGTGACTCTGGTAACTAGAGATCCCTCAGACCCTTTTAG
TCAGTGTGGAAAATCTCTAGCAGTGGCGCCCGAACAGGGACTTGAAAGCGAAAGGGAAACCAGAGGAGCT
CTCTCGACGCAGGACTCGGCTTGCTGAAGCGCGCACGGCAAGAGGCGAGGGGCGGCGACTGGTGAGTACG
CCAAAAATTTTGACTAGCGGAGGCTAGAAGGAGAGAGATGGGTGCGAGAGCGTCAGTATTAAGCGGGGGA
GAATTAGATCGCGATGGGAAAAAATTCGGTTAAGGCCAGGGGGAAAGAAAAAATATAAATTAAAACATAT
AGTATGGGCAAGCAGGGAGCTAGAACGATTCGCAGTTAATCCTGGCCTGTTAGAAACATCAGAAGGCTGT
AGACAAATACTGGGACAGCTACAACCATCCCTTCAGACAGGATCAGAAGAACTTAGATCATTATATAATA
CAGTAGCAACCCTCTATTGTGTGCATCAAAGGATAGAGATAAAAGACACCAAGGAAGCTTTAGACAAGAT
AGAGGAAGAGCAAAACAAAAGTAAGACCACCGCACAGCAAGCGGCCGCTGATCTTCAGACCTGGAGGAGG
AGATATGAGGGACAATTGGAGAAGTGAATTATATAAATATAAAGTAGTAAAAATTGAACCATTAGGAGTA
GCACCCACCAAGGCAAAGAGAAGAGTGGTGCAGAGAGAAAAAAGAGCAGTGGGAATAGGAGCTTTGTTCC
TTGGGTTCTTGGGAGCAGCAGGAAGCACTATGGGCGCAGCGTCAATGACGCTGACGGTACAGGCCAGACA
ATTATTGTCTGGTATAGTGCAGCAGCAGAACAATTTGCTGAGGGCTATTGAGGCGCAACAGCATCTGTTG
CAACTCACAGTCTGGGGCATCAAGCAGCTCCAGGCAAGAATCCTGGCTGTGGAAAGATACCTAAAGGATC
AACAGCTCCTGGGGATTTGGGGTTGCTCTGGAAAACTCATTTGCACCACTGCTGTGCCTTGGAATGCTAG
TTGGAGTAATAAATCTCTGGAACAGATTTGGAATCACACGACCTGGATGGAGTGGGACAGAGAAATTAAC
AATTACACAAGCTTAATACACTCCTTAATTGAAGAATCGCAAAACCAGCAAGAAAAGAATGAACAAGAAT
TATTGGAATTAGATAAATGGGCAAGTTTGTGGAATTGGTTTAACATAACAAATTGGCTGTGGTATATAAA
ATTATTCATAATGATAGTAGGAGGCTTGGTAGGTTTAAGAATAGTTTTTGCTGTACTTTCTATAGTGAAT
AGAGTTAGGCAGGGATATTCACCATTATCGTTTCAGACCCACCTCCCAACCCCGAGGGGACCCGACAGGC
CCGAAGGAATAGAAGAAGAAGGTGGAGAGAGAGACAGAGACAGATCCATTCGATTAGTGAACGGATCTCG
ACGGTATCGGTTAACTTTTAAAAGAAAAGGGGGGATTGGGGGGTACAGTGCAGGGGAAAGAATAGTAGAC
ATAATAGCAACAGACATACAAACTAAAGAATTACAAAAACAAATTACAAAAATTCAAAATTTTATCGATC
ACGAGACTAGCCTCGAGCTGGCTGCAGTAACGCCATTTTGCAAGGCATGGAAAAATACCAAACCAAGAAT
AGAGAAGTTCAGATCAAGGGCGGGTACATGAAAATAGCTAACGTTGGGCCAAACAGGATATCTGCGGTGA
GCAGTTTCGGCCCCGGCCCGGGGCCAAGAACAGATGGTCACCGCAGTTTCGGCCCCGGCCCGAGGCCAAG
AACAGATGGTCCCCAGATATGGCCCAACCCTCAGCAGTTTCTTAAGACCCATCAGATGTTTCCAGGCTCC
CCCAAGGACCTGAAATGACCCTGCGCCTTATTTGAATTAACCAATCAGCCTGCTTCTCGCTTCTGTTCGC
GCGCTTCTGCTTCCCGAGCTCTATAAAAGAGCTCACAACCCCTCACTCGGCGCGCCAGTCCTCCGACAGA
CTGAGTCGGCCGGTCGAATCAAGCTTATCGATACCGTCGACGGATCCGCTAGCCCGCGGTTCGAAATGAC
TGCAAAGATGGAAACGACCTTCTATGACGATGCCCTCAACGCCTCGTTCCTCCCGTCCGAGAGCGGACCT
TATGGCTACAGTAACCCCAAGATCCTGAAACAGAGCATGACCCTGAACCTGGCCGACCCAGTGGGGAGCC
TGAAGCCGCACCTCCGCGCCAAGAACTCGGACCTCCTCACCTCGCCCGACGTGGGGCTGCTCAAGCTGGC
GTCGCCCGAGCTGGAGCGCCTGATAATCCAGTCCAGCAACGGGCACATCACCACCACGCCGACCCCCACC
CAGTTCCTGTGCCCCAAGAACGTGACAGATGAGCAGGAGGGCTTCGCCGAGGGCTTCGTGCGCGCCCTGG
CCGAACTGCACAGCCAGAACACGCTGCCCAGCGTCACGTCGGCGGCGCAGCCGGTCAACGGGGCAGGCAT
GGTGGCTCCCGCGGTAGCCTCGGTGGCAGGGGGCAGCGGCAGCGGCGGCTTCAGCGCCAGCCTGCACAGC
GAGCCGCCGGTCTACGCAAACCTCAGCAACTTCAACCCAGGCGCGCTGAGCAGCGGCGGCGGGGCGCCCT
CCTACGGCGCGGCCGGCCTGGCCTTTCCCGCGCAACCCCAGCAGCAGCAGCAGCCGCCGCACCACCTGCC
CCAGCAGATGCCCGTGCAGCACCCGCGGCTGCAGGCCCTGAAGGAGGAGCCTCAGACAGTGCCCGAGATG
CCCGGCGAGACACCGCCCCTGTCCCCCATCGACATGGAGTCCCAGGAGCGGATCAAGGCGGAGAGGAAGC
GCATGAGGAACCGCATCGCTGCCTCCAAGTGCCGAAAAAGGAAGCTGGAGAGAATCGCCCGGCTGGAGGA
AAAAGTGAAAACCTTGAAAGCTCAGAACTCGGAGCTGGCGTCCACGGCCAACATGCTCAGGGAACAGGTG
GCACAGCTTAAACAGAAAGTCATGAACCACGTTAACAGTGGGTGCCAACTCATGCTAACGCAGCAGTTGC
AAACATTTTGAACCGGTCGGATCCCCCGGGCTGCAGGAATTCGAGCATCTTACCGCCATTTATTCCCATA
TTTGTTCTGTTTTTCTTGATTTGGGTATACATTTAAATGTTAATAAAACAAAATGGTGGGGCAATCATTT
ACATTTTTAGGGATATGTAATTACTAGTTCAGGTGTATTGCCACAAGACAAACATGTTAAGAAACTTTCC
CGTTATTTACGCTCTGTTCCTGTTAATCAACCTCTGGATTACAAAATTTGTGAAAGATTGACTGATATTC
TTAACTATGTTGCTCCTTTTACGCTGTGTGGATATGCTGCTTTAATGCCTCTGTATCATGCTATTGCTTC
CCGTACGGCTTTCGTTTTCTCCTCCTTGTATAAATCCTGGTTGCTGTCTCTTTATGAGGAGTTGTGGCCC
GTTGTCCGTCAACGTGGCGTGGTGTGCTCTGTGTTTGCTGACGCAACCCCCACTGGCTGGGGCATTGCCA
CCACCTGTCAACTCCTTTCTGGGACTTTCGCTTTCCCCCTCCCGATCGCCACGGCAGAACTCATCGCCGC
CTGCCTTGCCCGCTGCTGGACAGGGGCTAGGTTGCTGGGCACTGATAATTCCGTGGTGTTGTCGGGGAAG
CTGACGTCCTTTGCAATTCGATATCAAGCTGTACCTTCTAGATGTACACGGCAGCCAGCGCTTCTAGACC
AATGACTTACAAGGCAGCTGTAGATCTTAGCCACTTTTTAAAAGAAAAGGGGGGACTGGAAGGGCTAATT
CACTCCCAACGAAGACAAGATCTGCTTTTTGCTTGTACTGGGTCTCTCTGGTTAGACCAGATCTGAGCCT
GGGAGCTCTCTGGCTAACTAGGGAACCCACTGCTTAAGCCTCAATAAAGCTTGCCTTGAGTGCTTCAAGT
AGTGTGTGCCCGTCTGTTGTGTGACTCTGGTAACTAGAGATCCCTCAGACCCTTTTAGTCAGTGTGGAAA
ATCTCTAGCAGTAGTAGTTCATGTCATCTTATTATTCAGTATTTATAACTTGCAAAGAAATGAATATCAG
AGAGTGAGAGGAACTTGTTTATTGCAGCTTATAATGGTTACAAATAAAGCAATAGCATCACAAATTTCAC
AAATAAAGCATTTTTTTCACTGCATTCTAGTTGTGGTTTGTCCAAACTCATCAATGTATCTTATCATGTC
TGGCTCTAGCTATCCCGCCCCTAACTCCGCCCATCCCGCCCCTAACTCCGCCCAGTTCCGCCCATTCTCC
GCCCCATGGCTGACTAATTTTTTTT
