>Addgene plasmid #219096 | SFFV-JUN-Brd 129 | depositor partial sequence | sequence record 427768 | TF ORF
ATGACTGCAAAGATGGAAACGACCTTCTATGACGATGCCCTCAACGCCTCGTTCCTCCCGTCCGAGAGCG
GACCTTATGGCTACAGTAACCCCAAGATCCTGAAACAGAGCATGACCCTGAACCTGGCCGACCCAGTGGG
GAGCCTGAAGCCGCACCTCCGCGCCAAGAACTCGGACCTCCTCACCTCGCCCGACGTGGGGCTGCTCAAG
CTGGCGTCGCCCGAGCTGGAGCGCCTGATAATCCAGTCCAGCAACGGGCACATCACCACCACGCCGACCC
CCACCCAGTTCCTGTGCCCCAAGAACGTGACAGATGAGCAGGAGGGCTTCGCCGAGGGCTTCGTGCGCGC
CCTGGCCGAACTGCACAGCCAGAACACGCTGCCCAGCGTCACGTCGGCGGCGCAGCCGGTCAACGGGGCA
GGCATGGTGGCTCCCGCGGTAGCCTCGGTGGCAGGGGGCAGCGGCAGCGGCGGCTTCAGCGCCAGCCTGC
ACAGCGAGCCGCCGGTCTACGCAAACCTCAGCAACTTCAACCCAGGCGCGCTGAGCAGCGGCGGCGGGGC
GCCCTCCTACGGCGCGGCCGGCCTGGCCTTTCCCGCGCAACCCCAGCAGCAGCAGCAGCCGCCGCACCAC
CTGCCCCAGCAGATGCCCGTGCAGCACCCGCGGCTGCAGGCCCTGAAGGAGGAGCCTCAGACAGTGCCCG
AGATGCCCGGCGAGACACCGCCCCTGTCCCCCATCGACATGGAGTCCCAGGAGCGGATCAAGGCGGAGAG
GAAGCGCATGAGGAACCGCATCGCTGCCTCCAAGTGCCGAAAAAGGAAGCTGGAGAGAATCGCCCGGCTG
GAGGAAAAAGTGAAAACCTTGAAAGCTCAGAACTCGGAGCTGGCGTCCACGGCCAACATGCTCAGGGAAC
AGGTGGCACAGCTTAAACAGAAAGTCATGAACCACGTTAACAGTGGGTGCCAACTCATGCTAACGCAGCA
GTTGCAAACATTTTAG
