>Addgene plasmid #219096 | SFFV-JUN-Brd 129 | depositor partial sequence | sequence record 427769 | Barcode sequence
TGTACACGGCAGCCAGCGCT
